Addgene plasmid #203973: pAttB-Tub-HA-WnkDeltaCC1
Purpose: Fly transformation vector expressing indicated Wnk variant under tubulin promoter for ubiquitous expression
Depositing lab: Andreas Jenny. Depositing organization: Albert Einstein College of Medicine.
Backbone
  Vector backbone: pAttB-Tub
  Vector type: Insect Expression
  Selectable markers: White+
Growth in bacteria
  Bacterial resistance: Ampicillin, 100 μg/mL
  Growth temperature: 37°C
  Growth strain: DH5alpha
  Copy number: High Copy
Gene/Insert
  Gene/Insert name: Wnk
  Species: D. melanogaster (fly)
  Mutation: deletion of coiled coil domain 1
  Entrez Gene: Wnk (a.k.a. Dmel_CG7177, CG7177, DWNK, DmWNK, Dmel\CG7177, WNK, cg7177, dWNK, dWnk, wnk)
  Tag / fusion protein: HA (N terminal on insert)
  Cloning method: Restriction Enzyme; 5′ cloning site unknown (unknown if destroyed)
Terms and licenses: Academic/Nonprofit Terms; Industry Terms: Not Available to Industry
Depositor comments: Lab plasmid #1220
How to cite: pAttB-Tub-HA-WnkDeltaCC1 was a gift from Andreas Jenny (Addgene plasmid # 203973 ; http://n2t.net/addgene:203973 ; RRID:Addgene_203973)
