[The description below was written by a language model from this plasmid's Addgene catalogue record and pLannotate feature annotations shown in this document.]
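Description:
pAttB-Tub-HA-WnkDeltaCC1 is a 17 kb Drosophila transformation vector built on the pAttB-Tub backbone and designed for site-specific germline integration. It carries a φC31 integrase attB site, which allows the whole plasmid to be recombined into a defined attP landing site in the fly genome. Transformants are identified by the mini-white marker (White+), a shortened version of the white eye-colour gene. A single loxP site sits just downstream of mini-white. In bacteria the plasmid is maintained through a high-copy ColE1/pUC-type origin and selected with ampicillin via β-lactamase. The f1 origin, T3 and T7 promoters, and lac promoter/lacZα fragments are remnants of a pBluescript-type cloning backbone.

The payload is Drosophila melanogaster Wnk (CG7177), a WNK-family kinase, carrying a deletion of coiled-coil domain 1 and an N-terminal HA epitope tag for detection. According to the catalogue entry it is expressed from a tubulin promoter to give ubiquitous expression in the fly. The automated feature table does not annotate the tubulin promoter, the HA tag or the full Wnk coding region. It marks only a segment matching the kinase region of an Arabidopsis WNK homologue, which is consistent with the conserved kinase domain of the fly insert. Upstream of this segment are reverse-strand fragments matching the fly Tailor gene. These may be genomic sequence carried along with the promoter fragment, but the record does not confirm this. An SV40 polyadenylation signal with an adjacent large T antigen fragment is also annotated and probably terminates the transcript. The construct belongs to a set of Wnk variants and suits structure–function analysis of the coiled-coil domain in transgenic flies.
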