Features (pLannotate 1.2.2; 20 found; start..end, strand, type, name):
     50..133     +  CDS            large T antigen (fragment): large T antigen from SV40 (simian virus 40)
    156..237     +  polyA_signal   SV40 poly(A) signal: SV40 polyadenylation signal
    338..407     +  protein_bind   attB: attB site for the φC31 integrase (Groth et al., 2000) phage φC31 integrase
    626..644     -  promoter       T3 promoter: promoter for bacteriophage T3 RNA polymerase
    687..709     -  protein_bind   lac operator (fragment): The lac repressor binds to the lac operator to inhibit transcription in E. coli. This inhibition can be relieved by adding lactose or isopropyl-β-D-thiogalactopyranoside (IPTG). lac repressor encoded by lacI
    713..743     -  promoter       lac promoter: promoter for the E. coli lac operon
    758..779     -  protein_bind   CAP binding site: CAP binding activates transcription in the presence of cAMP. E. coli catabolite activator protein
    792..884     -  CDS            lacI (fragment): lac repressor; lacI; The lac repressor binds to the lac operator to inhibit transcription in E. coli. This inhibition can be relieved by adding lactose or isopropyl-β-D-thiogalactopyranoside (IPTG).
   1067..1655    -  rep_origin     ori: high-copy-number ColE1/pMB1/pBR322/pUC origin of replication
   1826..2686    -  CDS            AmpR: β-lactamase; bla; confers resistance to ampicillin, carbenicillin, and related antibiotics
   2687..2791    -  promoter       AmpR promoter: bla
   2844..3272    -  rep_origin     f1 ori (sequence partly withheld): f1 bacteriophage origin of replication; arrow indicates direction of (+) strand synthesis
   3277..3434    -  CDS            lacZα (fragment): LacZα fragment of β-galactosidase; lacZ fragment
   3437..3455    +  promoter       T7 promoter: promoter for bacteriophage T7 RNA polymerase
   3480..7599    +  gene           mini-white: white; This modified version of the white gene lacks part of the first intron.
   7606..7639    -  protein_bind   loxP: Cre-mediated recombination occurs in the 8-bp core sequence (GCATACAT). Cre recombinase
   7660..7678    +  misc_feature   MCS (fragment): pBluescript multiple cloning site
   7950..8381    -  CDS            Tailor (fragment): TUTT_DROME - Experimental evidence at protein level: Swiss-Prot protein existence level 1. Uridylyltransferase which mediates terminal uridylation of miRNAs, leading to their degradation. Has high specificity for splicing-derived miRNAs (mirtrons) and other miRNA substrates containing a 3'-G terminal nucleotide. Appears to be a major suppressor of mirtron biogenesis. From Drosophila melanogaster (Fruit fly).
   8438..9004    -  CDS            Tailor (fragment): TUTT_DROME - Experimental evidence at protein level: Swiss-Prot protein existence level 1. Uridylyltransferase which mediates terminal uridylation of miRNAs, leading to their degradation. Has high specificity for splicing-derived miRNAs (mirtrons) and other miRNA substrates containing a 3'-G terminal nucleotide. Appears to be a major suppressor of mirtron biogenesis. From Drosophila melanogaster (Fruit fly).
  11101..11940   +  CDS            WNK8 (fragment): WNK8_ARATH - Experimental evidence at protein level: Swiss-Prot protein existence level 1. Regulates flowering time by modulating the photoperiod pathway. Phosphorylates the vacuolar ATPase subunit C (VATC) and RGS1 (PubMed:16427632, PubMed:18761494). Regulates EDM2 that, in turn, modulates development processes (PubMed:20840782, PubMed:20149132). From Arabidopsis thaliana (Mouse-ear cress).
>Addgene plasmid #203973 | pAttB-Tub-HA-WnkDeltaCC1 | addgene full sequence | sequence record 403135 | Addgene NGS Result
CTAGAGTCGACCTCGAACGTTAACGTTAACGTAACGTTAACTCGAGCTAGATCATAATCAGCCATACCAC
ATTTGTAGAGGTTTTACTTGCTTTAAAAAACCTCCCACACCTCCCCCTGAACCTGAAACATAAAATGAAT
GCAATTGTTGTTGTTAACTTGTTTATTGCAGCTTATAATGGTTACAAATAAAGCAATAGCATCACAAATT
TCACAAATAAAGCATTTTTTTCACTGCATTCTAGTTGTGGTTTGTCCAAACTCATCAATGTATGTCGAGG
TCGACCTGCAGCCCAAGCTGCTAGAGATCCACTAGTGTCGACGATGTAGGTCACGGTCTCGAAGCCGCGG
TGCGGGTGCCAGGGCGTGCCCTTGGGCTCCCCGGGCGCGTACTCCACCTCACCCATCTGGTCCATCATGA
TGAACGGGTCGAGGTGGCGGTAGTTGATCCCGGCGAACGCGCGGCGCACCGGGAAGCCCTCGCCCTCGAA
ACCGCTGGGCGCGGTGGTCACGGTGAGCACGGGACGTGCGACGGCGTCGGCGGGTGCGGATACGCGGGGC
AGCGTCAGCGGGTTCTCGACGGTCACGGCGGGCATGTCGACACTAGTTCTAGCCAGCTTTTGTTCCCTTT
AGTGAGGGTTAATTTCGAGCTTGGCGTAATCATGGTCATAGCTGTTTCCTGTGTGAAATTGTTATCCGCT
CACAATTCCACACAACATACGAGCCGGAAGCATAAAGTGTAAAGCCTGGGGTGCCTAATGAGTGAGCTAA
CTCACATTAATTGCGTTGCGCTCACTGCCCGCTTTCCAGTCGGGAAACCTGTCGTGCCAGCTGCATTAAT
GAATCGGCCAACGCGCGGGGAGAGGCGGTTTGCGTATTGGGCGCTCTTCCGCTTCCTCGCTCACTGACTC
GCTGCGCTCGGTCGTTCGGCTGCGGCGAGCGGTATCAGCTCACTCAAAGGCGGTAATACGGTTATCCACA
GAATCAGGGGATAACGCAGGAAAGAACATGTGAGCAAAAGGCCAGCAAAAGGCCAGGAACCGTAAAAAGG
CCGCGTTGCTGGCGTTTTTCCATAGGCTCCGCCCCCCTGACGAGCATCACAAAAATCGACGCTCAAGTCA
GAGGTGGCGAAACCCGACAGGACTATAAAGATACCAGGCGTTTCCCCCTGGAAGCTCCCTCGTGCGCTCT
CCTGTTCCGACCCTGCCGCTTACCGGATACCTGTCCGCCTTTCTCCCTTCGGGAAGCGTGGCGCTTTCTC
ATAGCTCACGCTGTAGGTATCTCAGTTCGGTGTAGGTCGTTCGCTCCAAGCTGGGCTGTGTGCACGAACC
CCCCGTTCAGCCCGACCGCTGCGCCTTATCCGGTAACTATCGTCTTGAGTCCAACCCGGTAAGACACGAC
TTATCGCCACTGGCAGCAGCCACTGGTAACAGGATTAGCAGAGCGAGGTATGTAGGCGGTGCTACAGAGT
TCTTGAAGTGGTGGCCTAACTACGGCTACACTAGAAGAACAGTATTTGGTATCTGCGCTCTGCTGAAGCC
AGTTACCTTCGGAAAAAGAGTTGGTAGCTCTTGATCCGGCAAACAAACCACCGCTGGTAGCGGTGGTTTT
TTTGTTTGCAAGCAGCAGATTACGCGCAGAAAAAAAGGATCTCAAGAAGATCCTTTGATCTTTTCTACGG
GGTCTGACGCTCAGTGGAACGAAAACTCACGTTAAGGGATTTTGGTCATGAGATTATCAAAAAGGATCTT
CACCTAGATCCTTTTAAATTAAAAATGAAGTTTTAAATCAATCTAAAGTATATATGAGTAAACTTGGTCT
GACAGTTACCAATGCTTAATCAGTGAGGCACCTATCTCAGCGATCTGTCTATTTCGTTCATCCATAGTTG
CCTGACTCCCCGTCGTGTAGATAACTACGATACGGGAGGGCTTACCATCTGGCCCCAGTGCTGCAATGAT
ACCGCGAGACCCACGCTCACCGGCTCCAGATTTATCAGCAATAAACCAGCCAGCCGGAAGGGCCGAGCGC
AGAAGTGGTCCTGCAACTTTATCCGCCTCCATCCAGTCTATTAATTGTTGCCGGGAAGCTAGAGTAAGTA
GTTCGCCAGTTAATAGTTTGCGCAACGTTGTTGCCATTGCTACAGGCATCGTGGTGTCACGCTCGTCGTT
TGGTATGGCTTCATTCAGCTCCGGTTCCCAACGATCAAGGCGAGTTACATGATCCCCCATGTTGTGCAAA
AAAGCGGTTAGCTCCTTCGGTCCTCCGATCGTTGTCAGAAGTAAGTTGGCCGCAGTGTTATCACTCATGG
TTATGGCAGCACTGCATAATTCTCTTACTGTCATGCCATCCGTAAGATGCTTTTCTGTGACTGGTGAGTA
CTCAACCAAGTCATTCTGAGAATAGTGTATGCGGCGACCGAGTTGCTCTTGCCCGGCGTCAATACGGGAT
AATACCGCGCCACATAGCAGAACTTTAAAAGTGCTCATCATTGGAAAACGTTCTTCGGGGCGAAAACTCT
CAAGGATCTTACCGCTGTTGAGATCCAGTTCGATGTAACCCACTCGTGCACCCAACTGATCTTCAGCATC
TTTTACTTTCACCAGCGTTTCTGGGTGAGCAAAAACAGGAAGGCAAAATGCCGCAAAAAAGGGAATAAGG
GCGACACGGAAATGTTGAATACTCATACTCTTCCTTTTTCAATATTATTGAAGCATTTATCAGGGTTATT
GTCTCATGAGCGGATACATATTTGAATGTATTTAGAAAAATAAACAAATAGGGGTTCCGCGCACATTTCC
CCGAAAAGTGCCACCTAAATTGTAAGCGTTAATATTTTGTTAAAATTCGCGTTAAATTTTTGTTAAATCA
GCTCATTTTTTAACCAATAGGCCGAAATCGGCAAAATCCCTTATAAATCAAAAGAATAGACCGAGATAGG
GT
[37 nt withheld, positions 2943-2979]
AAAGAACGTGGACTCCAACGTCAAAGG
[49 nt withheld, positions 3007-3055]
T
[91 nt withheld, positions 3057-3147]
G
[124 nt withheld, positions 3149-3272]
CCCATTCGCCATTCAGGCTGCGCAACTGTTGGGAAGGGCGATCGGTGCGGGCCTCTTCGCTATTACGCCA
GCTGGCGAAAGGGGGATGTGCTGCAAGGCGATTAAGTTGGGTAACGCCAGGGTTTTCCCAGTCACGACGT
TGTAAAACGACGGCCAGTGAATTGTAATACGACTCACTATAGGGCGAATTGGGTACGTACCGGGCCCCTA
GTATGTATGTAAGTTAATAAAACCCATTTTTGCGGAAAGTAGATAAAAAAAACATTTTTTTTTTTTACTG
CACTGGATATCATTGAACTTATCTGATCAGTTTTAAATTTACTTCGATCCAAGGGTATTTGATGTACCAG
GTTCTTTCGATTACCTCTCACTCAAAATGACATTCCACTCAAAGTCAGCGCTGTTTGCCTCCTTCTCTGT
CCACAGAAATATCGCCGTCTCTTTCGCCGCTGCGTCCGCTATCTCTTTCGCCACCGTTTGTAGCGTTACG
TAGCGTCAATGTCCGCCTTCAGTTGCATTTTGTCAGCGGTTTCGTGACGAAGCTCCAAGCGGTTTACGCC
ATCAATTAAACACAAAGTGCTGTGCCAAAACTCCTCTCGCTTCTTATTTTTGTTTGTTTTTTGAGTGATT
GGGGTGGTGATTGGTTTTGGGTGGGTAAGCAGGGGAAAGTGTGAAAAATCCCGGCAATGGGCCAAGAGGA
TCAGGAGCTATTAATTCGCGGAGGCAGCAAACACCCATCTGCCGAGCATCTGAACAATGTGAGTAGTACA
TGTGCATACATCTTAAGTTCACTTGATCTATAGGAACTGCGATTGCAACATCAAATTGTCTGCGGCGTGA
GAACTGCGACCCACAAAAATCCCAAACCGCAATTGCACAAACAAATAGTGACACGAAACAGATTATTCTG
GTAGCTGTTCTCGCTATATAAGACAATTTTTGAGATCATATCATGATCAAGACATCTAAAGGCATTCATT
TTCGACTATATTCTTTTTTACAAAAAATATAACAACCAGATATTTTAAGCTGATCCTAGATGCACAAAAA
ATAAATAAAAGTATAAACCTACTTCGTAGGATACTTCGGGGTACTTTTTGTTCGGGGTTAGATGAGCATA
ACGCTTGTAGTTGATATTTGAGATCCCCTATCATTGCAGGGTGACAGCGGAGCGGCTTCGCAGAGCTGCA
TTAACCAGGGCTTCGGGCAGGCCAAAAACTACGGCACGCTCCGGCCACCCAGTCCGCCGGAGGACTCCGG
TTCAGGGAGCGGCCAACTAGCCGAGAACCTCACCTATGCCTGGCACAATATGGACATCTTTGGGGCGGTC
AATCAGCCGGGCTCCGGATGGCGGCAGCTGGTCAACCGGACACGCGGACTATTCTGCAACGAGCGACACA
TACCGGCGCCCAGGAAACATTTGCTCAAGAACGGTGAGTTTCTATTCGCAGTCGGCTGATCTGTGTGAAA
TCTTAATAAAGGGTCCAATTACCAATTTGAAACTCAGTTTGCGGCGTGGCCTATCCGGGCGAACTTTTGG
CCGTGATGGGCAGTTCCGGTGCCGGAAAGACGACCCTGCTGAATGCCCTTGCCTTTCGATCGCCGCAGGG
CATCCAAGTATCGCCATCCGGGATGCGACTGCTCAATGGCCAACCTGTGGACGCCAAGGAGATGCAGGCC
AGGTGCGCCTATGTCCAGCAGGATGACCTCTTTATCGGCTCCCTAACGGCCAGGGAACACCTGATTTTCC
AAGCCATGGTGCGGATGCCACGACATCTGACCTATCGGCAGCGAGTGGCCCGCGTGGATCAGGTGATCCA
GGAGCTTTCGCTCAGCAAATGTCAGCACACGATCATCGGTGTGCCCGGCAGGGTGAAAGGTCTGTCCGGC
GGAGAAAGGAAGCGTCTGGCATTCGCCTCCGAGGCTCTAACCGATCCGCCGCTTCTGATCTGCGATGAGC
CCACCTCCGGACTGGACTCCTTTACCGCCCACAGCGTCGTCCAGGTGCTGAAGAAGCTGTCGCAGAAGGG
CAAGACCGTCATCCTGACCATTCATCAGCCGTCTTCCGAGCTGTTTGAGCTCTTTGACAAGATCCTTCTG
ATGGCCGAGGGCAGGGTAGCTTTCTTGGGCACTCCCAGCGAAGCCGTCGACTTCTTTTCCTAGTGAGTTC
GATGTGTTTATTAAGGGTATCTAGTATTACATAACATCTCAACTCCTATCCAGCGTGGGTGCCCAGTGTC
CTACCAACTACAATCCGGCGGACTTTTACGTACAGGTGTTGGCCGTTGTGCCCGGACGGGAGATCGAGTC
CCGTGATCGGATCGCCAAGATATGCGACAATTTTGCCATTAGCAAAGTAGCCCGGGATATGGAGCAGTTG
TTGGCCACCAAAAATCTGGAGAAGCCACTGGAGCAGCCGGAGAATGGGTACACCTACAAGGCCACCTGGT
TCATGCAGTTCCGGGCGGTCCTGTGGCGATCCTGGCTGTCGGTGCTCAAGGAACCACTCCTCGTAAAAGT
GCGACTTATTCAGACAACGGTGAGTGGTTCCAGTGGAAACAAATGATATAACGCTTACAATTCTTGGAAA
CAAATTCGCTAGATTTTAGATAGAATTGCCTGATTCCACACCCTTCTTAGTTTTTTTCAATGAGATGTAT
AGTTTATAGTTTTGCAGAAGATAAATAAATTTCATTTAACTCGCGAATATTAATGAGATGCGAGTAACAT
TTTAATTTGCAGATGGTTGCCATCTTGATTGGCCTCATCTTTTTGGGCCAACAACTCACGCAAGTGGGTG
TGATGAATATCAACGGAGCCATCTTCCTCTTCCTGACCAACATGACCTTTCAAAACGTCTTTGCCACGAT
AAATGTAAGTCATGTTTAGAATACATTTGCATTTCAATAATTTACTAACTTTCTAATGAATCGATTCGAT
TTAGGTGTTCACCTCAGAGCTGCCAGTTTTTATGAGGGAGGCCCGAAGTCGACTTTATCGCTGTGACACA
TACTTTCTGGGCAAAACGATTGCCGAATTGCCGCTTTTTCTCACAGTGCCACTGGTCTTCACGGCGATTG
CCTATCCGATGATCGGACTGCGGGCCGGAGTGCTGCACTTCTTCAACTGCCTGGCGCTGGTCACTCTGGT
GGCCAATGTGTCAACGTCCTTCGGATATCTAATATCCTGCGCCAGCTCCTCGACCTCGATGGCGCTGTCT
GTGGGTCCGCCGGTTATCATACCATTCCTGCTCTTTGGCGGCTTCTTCTTGAACTCGGGCTCGGTGCCAG
TATACCTCAAATGGTTGTCGTACCTCTCATGGTTCCGTTACGCCAACGAGGGTCTGCTGATTAACCAATG
GGCGGACGTGGAGCCGGGCGAAATTAGCTGCACATCGTCGAACACCACGTGCCCCAGTTCGGGCAAGGTC
ATCCTGGAGACGCTTAACTTCTCCGCCGCCGATCTGCCGCTGGACTACGTGGGTCTGGCCATTCTCATCG
TGAGCTTCCGGGTGCTCGCATATCTGGCTCTAAGACTTCGGGCCCGACGCAAGGAGTAGCCGACATATAT
CCGAAATAACTGCTTGTTTTTTTTTTTTACCATTATTACCATCGTGTTTACTGTTTATTGCCCCCTCAAA
AAGCTAATGTAATTATATTTGTGCCAATAAAAACAAGATATGACCTATAGAATACAAGTATTTCCCCTTC
GAACATCCCCACAAGTAGACTTTGGATTTGTCTTCTAACCAAAAGACTTACACACCTGCATACCTTACAT
CAAAAACTCGTTTATCGCTACATAAAACACCGGGATATATTTTTTATATACATACTTTTCAAATCGCGCG
CCCTCTTCATAATTCACCTCCACCACACCACGTTTCGTAGTTGCTCTTTCGCTGTCTCCCACCCGCTCTC
CGCAACACATTCACCTTTTGTTCGACGACCTTGGAGCGACTGTCGTTAGTTCCGCGCGATTCGGTTCGCT
CAAATGGTTCCGAGTGGTTCATTTCGTCTCAATAGAAATTAGTAATAAATATTTGTATGTACAATTTATT
TGCTCCAATATATTTGTATATATTTCCCTCACAGCTATATTTATTCTAATTTAATATTATGACTTTTTAA
GGTAATTTTTTGTGACCTGTTCGGAGTGATTAGCGTTACAATTTGAACTGAAAGTGACATCCAGTGTTTG
TTCCTTGTGTAGATGCATCTCAAAAAAATGGTGGGCATAATAGTGTTGTTTATATATATCAAAAATAACA
ACTATAATAATAAGAATACATTTAATTTAGAAAATGCTTGGATTTCACTGGAACTAGGCTAGCATAACTT
CGTATAATGTATGCTATACGAAGTTATGCTAGCGGATCCGGGAATTGGGAATTCGATATCAAGCTTGCAC
AGGTCCTGTTCGATAACGTCGTACTCGGGAATCACCTTTAACTTGTCCGCTATTGGGTATTTGTCCTTAA
ACACATTCGTAATCTCTCCCACAATCATTGCCCTGGCCTCTGCAATGTAAAAAGTATTTATAAAATATCG
CTGGCTCTAAAGGAAACATATTAATCAAAGTATTGAGGCTTTATCAATCTAACATTTACAAGTAGTCAGA
CCACAATTTTTAGACTGCACTTCTGCGTAAGTAAATGAAATGAAATGGTGACCTACTCTTGGGTAGCCGT
ACTGTTATATGCTGACGAGCCTTCACCTGGGCCTGCTTTTTCTCCTGTTTCGTCTGATGCGTCGGATGCG
GCTGGACTGGCTGATTGTTGGGATTGGGTTTTGGATGCTGCTCCGAAAGGTGGGCCACAGCTTTTGCGAT
GGTGGTGCCCACTATGCGGTTGCTGCAGGAACTACAGCTGAATGTTCGCTTTATTGTCTGCAGCTCCTGG
GGCTGGACGAAGGCCACGCCCTCACCCGGTGCGGCCATCTCCTGCGGCAAAACGTATGTGGGATTCCTGT
CCAAGTAGCTCTCGATGCCCACCATAATGCGCTCCAGCAGGTTGGCCAGGTGCGGGTCTAGCTGCGGCGG
ATTCGTCGTCTGGTTCACTGAGTTTAGGGTCTGCAGAAAGAAGTGTGCCTCCATGGTAAGCGGATTCATC
TGCACGATCAGCGGGCTTTAGTCTAAAAATTCGAATGATACAAACTCGTACTCACGTAAAGCAGTTTGTT
TGGCATCATCTCGGCCATCGTCTTATTCTTCTTCGTGGCCTTTGTTACCGGAGCGGCTATGTTGGGCGCG
GTGGAGCCCGGAAGCTGAAAGGTTAATCGAATGCGTTAACTTTTCTGCAACTCGAAAGTTTGCCGCCTTT
GTTCGACTGCCAATAACTGTTGATTCGAAAATTCGAATCGAAGCGGTTGAATTTCGTAGGGTGGCCAACT
ACACCAAAGTTCGCCGGCGGTGTATGCATGTGAGTGTGAGTGTGACAGTGGGTGTACGTGTGCTTTAAGC
GACACAATCGCACCGCGATGTACATATTTTTGTAGTAATGTGTGTGCATTTTTCGTCCGGATCACGGCTC
CATAAAATAAATCATATCACAGGGCTCAGGGATTTGTGAGTAGAAGTTCCCGCCACTTAAACGTCACTTG
TGAAATCGCCATCGACGGTCAACTTTTACTCACACTGGTCTTTCGCGGACGGACCGTCTCAAAGTACTGC
CTTTCTGCGTTGGAAAACATCGCCTTTTTCGTCCAAAAGGAGTCCCCAGGTTCGATCCGCATGGCGTTGT
GCGTGCGTGCCTTTCTTTTCAAATGATTACGGCTATTAACTTGGGGGCGTTAAGTTGGAAACACGTAAAT
TGCAGACTGCGATTAGAGTGACCATGAGTAGGAGTTCAAAATCTCCTGACATCATTTTCTTAAAACCTGC
TTTGTTTTTTACATTTCTATTTAATATAACTCCTATTTGAATAAAAAAACAAAACAAGTTTAGATGTTAA
GATATTAACTACATCCTTTGCTCCAAAGGGAGAGGGGAAGTTATGGAGTTAATTAATTTGCTGTTGGAAA
TCAATATGGAGTCAGAAATATAATGATTTACTAAACCTTATTGAATCGGTAACGATGCGAATTTATATTA
AAATAGCTTTTATGAAACATTCAACAAAAATATTATTAATGTTGGCCCACTTTAGCAACCGGTTAGGTCT
ACCGGTTGGGCAAGCAAAGATTCACGCCCTGGTTCGAGTCCCAACTAGTCCTGCAAAATACCGCAGCAAG
TTTTAGAGAGACCAAGTGCCATTACCTCTCCCACTTCAGTTATCGGTTATGCGGCGTTTAAGTCGACAGC
TTGCCGTCTCTAGCTCCGGTGCCTATATAAAGCAGCCCGCTTTCCACATTTCATATTCGTTTTACGTTTG
TCAAGCCTCATAGCCGGCAGTTCGAACGTATACGCTCTCTGAGTCAGACCTCGAAATCGTAGCTCTACAC
AATTCTGTGAATTTTCCTTGTCGCGTGTGAAACACTTCCAATAAAAACTCCTGCAGGTGAGTACTTTAAA
AAAAAATCTAGTGAAATAATGCTGAAAAGAAATTTGTGTGGGCAAAATTCAATGGGCAAAAACGCGATGC
GGCTTTTTCTCAAAATGGCGGCCGGCCTGCGTTTTTTCCTCAAAAGTGATGACGTCATGCCTGTTTTTTT
TTTTNGTTCGCAATGAGGAATGGCTCTTAAAATCTACTAGATAAAAAAAATATTCATTATTTCTATGCTG
CTGGAACGCTTCATTAATCTTAAAAATTCTAAATTCGGTTACCATGATACTTCGACGCATAACTGTAGAT
TTTGGATAGAATTAAAGAGAAAATGGCGAGAGAGTAAAATTCCGGCGTCGGCAAAGTAGAGCAAAAAAAT
CAGTATACCATTTAGCTACCTCTCTCACTCGCACGCAGTGCCGGCTCAAGTTGGGCGCGGCTCTGCAATT
ATCGATTTTCTTGGGGTGTGTAACTAATCATCCGTTTTCCCTTCCTCCTCATCCACAGCGTGAAGGTACC
CGCCCGGGGATCAGATCCGCGGCCGCCACCATGTACCCCTACGACGTGCCCGACTACGCGATGGATAGCA
AAATAGAACCTGCAGATGCCATAAGCAACCAGAAAGCTGGTCTTACTTCGGGCAAACCTAAAAAAGACAA
GTCAGTCAAGGGGACGTCGCAAGCGGTTGTTTCAGACACCAAGAAAATGGAGGCCAGAAAGTCCTCCTCG
GACACGGTGATCGAGCCATTGATCAAGCAGCAGGCGCCACTGCACTCGTCAAAGACCACGCCAACGACTT
TGACGGCGAACTTCGTGCAAAACATTCGATTCGTCCGTAAAAATGTGGAACAGTCAGGCAGGAACACCAA
TCCACTGCAGTTCGTTGAACTCGAGACAGAGTTTCCTCGTGACTATGACGACAACATCGAGATGCTTTCC
CGCGAGGCGGAGCATCTGGAGGAGCAGTTCCGCACGCCTACGCGCTCCAATGCTACGGATGCCACTTCCC
ACCATGTGGCCGGAATCATCGACAACATTATAACCGAAGCGTCACGGAGTCTTACAATCGAAAAGACTGA
AGACGATGTGCCATTGAAGTCTTCTACCAAGCACTCAAGCGGCGTAAAACGAGTTGGCTTTCAAGTAGAG
GATAAGGACGATACCGAAGTTCAGAGCGAAAAGCAGGCAAAGAGCTTCGACGACATAACCAAAAAAGCGG
AGAGCTCCGAGGCTAGCGCAGAGGAAGCTGCTGTCACCGGGTCCTCGACAGATGCATCTGCATCTCCCCT
GCCCTCCACGTCGCTGGTCTCCACCACATCTTCAGCTACATCGATAACCAAGAGTAAGAGCGATGAGGAC
GATGATCCGGTGGCCATGTCGCCGTGCGGACGATTCTTTAAGTACGATAAGGAAGTCGGACGCGGTTCCT
TTAAAACTGTCTATCGTGGCCTGGACACGTTGACTGGTGTTCCAGTTGCCTGGTGCGAGTTATTGGACAA
GCAAGTAAAAAAAAGTGAACGTACTAGATTTCGCGAGGAGGCAGACATGCTGAAGAAACTTCAGCACCCA
AACATAGTGCGGTTTTATACATATTGGGAGTTTCCTATTGGCCGCAAGAAGAATATTGTACTAGTCACCG
AACTAATGTTATCTGGAACTTTGAAATCCTATTTGAAACGATTCAAAAAAATACACCCAAAGGTATTGAA
GTCATGGTGTCGCCAGATACTAAAAGGCCTTAACTTCCTGCATACTCGTCAATTTCCTATAATTCATCGT
GATTTGAAATGTGATAATATTTTTATAACTGGCACCACTGGTAGTGTTAAAATCGGCGACTTGGGCCTGG
CAACTTTGAAAAACCGCTCCCACGCGAAATCTGTGATTGGTACGCCGGAGTTTATGGCCCCGGAAATGTA
CGAGGAGCACTACGACGAGTCGGTGGACGTATATGCATTCGGCATGTGCATGTTGGAGATGGCCATTTCC
GAATATCCTTACAGTGAGTGCAAGGGTCCTGCACAGATCTACAAAAAGGTGATATCGGGCATTAAGCCAG
CGGCGTTGGCTAAGGTGGAGGATCCCAACGTGCGCGACATTATCGAACGGTGCATTGAACTTAAAAAGGA
GGATCGCCCCAGCTGCAATGAACTGCTAGAATCGGAGTTCTTTGACGAAGATATCGGTATACGAGTGGAG
CCAACTGCTTCGGAGCAGTTCCTTTCTGATCCGAGCATCAGCATCATCGAGTTCCGACTGCGGTTTATGG
ATCCCAAGAAGCGCTCGTCCCGTCATAAGGAAAACGAGGCAATTCAGTTTGAGTACAACATCAGGCATGA
CGAGTACGAACAGATTGCGCAAGAAATGATGAAGGAAAATATTATATCTGAGGACGACTCTCGCGCTGTA
GCTCGGCTTTTAAAAGTGCAGGTGGTGTCGTTGCTTAGTTTGCCGACTAACGTCGATGAAGACGAGGAAG
AGGAGGAGGAGTCCGAGGACGAGGAGGATGGTGTTAAATGGAATCAGCGCCTGCAGCTAAGATATGACCT
GCTTAACACTGATTCAGAAACAAGCCTGGCTCTATCCACGAACAGCGTCGAACCGCAGCAGCTGTCCACT
CGCTCGAACACTTCGATTCCGAACAGTGGCATTCAGCAACCTGTTCAGGTCCCAGGTCAAGTGCCTGTTT
CCCAGTTGATCTCGGTGCAACCACAGGCTATTCCGTCACCGGCTATTCCCATGCAACAGAAGCCGACGGT
GCACTACATTCAACCGCCACAGCTGGCCTCTTATCAAAATTCGAATGCATCGATGCAGGAGATGACCAAT
AACCAGGTCATTTCGCCGACAGGCAGTCAACAAATGCAACAGCAACAACCCGTAGTGGCACCAACAGTCA
ATCATCAGGTCATGCCGCAGCAGCAAGTGAACCAACAACAGCAACAACCACAAATGATGCAGCAAATACC
CCAGCAAGTTCAAGTGCAACAGCCCCAAACTGTATTGCCTCCGCAGCCACATGAGCAGCAGCCACAGCAA
CAACAACAGCCACTGCAGCAGCAACTGCAGCAGCTTATGCATACTAACGTGCAGGCTCCGGATTTGACTC
AACAGCAACAAATGGCTCAGCAACAGGCCCAGCAATATTTTCAGCAGCAGCAGCAACAGCCTCAGCAGGC
CGTTAACATGCAACAAGCTTATGCAATGCAGCAAGCTGGCCAACAGCAACAGCTTTCGCAGCCTCTTCAA
ATTCAGCAACAGATCTTGCAGCAACAACAAGTGGCCGTTTCACATCAGCAACAGATAATGCAGCAACAAC
TGGCCCAGCATCAGCTGCAACAGCTGCAGCAGCAGCAGCTTCAACAACAGCAACTGCAACAGCAACAGCA
GCAGCAAATACAACAACAGCAACTCCAACAACAACAACTCCAGCAACAGCAATTCGTACAGCAGTATGCG
CAGGCAATGCCTCAGCAACAACATCAGCAACTCGTTACGGGATCGCAAGTCATGGCACCGCATCAACATC
AGCAACCTATTCAGATCCCAGTGCAGATGCAAGTTCCACCGACGTCCGTGGCTCCTCCAATACAACACAC
TTACAATCAGCAGGGCGGACAAGTAACGCTCAGTGATGCCCAACAGCAACAGCATCCTGGATTCTCGGCC
GTACCACAACAGGCAGCGCCATTTATACAACAGCCCACACAGCAACCCATTCAGCTATCAATGCCTTTGG
AACAACAATTGCAGCAATTGCTGCATAGCCAGCCAGCCCAGCAACAACAGGCCATGAGCCAACAGCAGCA
ACAGTCTATGGTCCAACAGCAGCAACAGCCCTTGGTGCAACAGCAACAACTGCCTTTGGTACAACAGCAG
CCGCCTTTGGTCCAGCAGCAGCAACCGCTGGTTCAGCATCAGCAGCCTTCGGTCCAACATCAGCAACCTT
TGGTGCAACAGCCCCAGCAACAGCAACCACAGCCCCAGAATCAGCAACCACAGCCCCAGACACAGCAAAC
ACACGTGGTTCAGCAACAACCACCACAGCAGCAACCTGCAGTAGAGCAAATCTCACAGATTTCTTCGCAA
GTGCCTGTTCAACAGGAAAATCTGCAGCCAATACAGGTCAACAAAGATGCGAATGTCGCAACGGATGCAA
TGTCCCTAAATAGCGCCCACGGTGCCCTCGAACCTGCACCGAAGACCGAACCCCAGAACTCTGCTGATGC
GGAAAAGCAGCAAAAGCAGACAGGCACGGGCACACGTTCCCAGAAACCGAGGCGATCAAACCGGAGCGGC
AACGAACGGATTCCCAAACTTAGTGTAACCAGCGTCGACGAGGGCAGCGTCATAAACTGTCACATGGAAA
ATAAACTTAAAACGATTACATTTAAATTCGACATAGGAGACGTAAATCCGGTTGAAATAGCCAATAAATT
GATCGCCCAAGATTTGCTTTCTAATTGTCAAAGTACAGTTTTTGTGGAAATGATCAATGAAATTGTTGAC
CAAGTCAAACAGAATCCCAATCAAATCCCTATACCGACAAATTATCGCCGCAATATTGAAAAGCGGGATG
AAACCGCCAGCGACATCACAAAGATGTTCGAGCCCACTATCCATGGTGTTGAAACCCTGCCATCCGGTGG
AGGAGGCGCTGAACAGTCAAACTGCAACTTGACTTTAGAGGCCAGGTCCCATTTATCCAACATACCAAAT
GCGAAAGAACCACAGCTGAACGTCAGCACTCCGCCCACAACCACTTCGACTATGTCTTCCTCATCAACCG
CATCGAGGGATGCGCCCAATAGTAGCAATGACGTGACCATCGGCTCTGGTTCCGTTTCTCGAAAAACGAG
CACGGCCTCGGAGTACACTTCGCTATCGATTGACTATATGCCCGACAGCAACATTACTCCAACTGGTCCG
GAGCCACCGCTTGACGATGGCAAGGATAAAAAACCTTGCTCCCTTGCTATAGCCAGAATGCAAAAGCTCT
TGGAGTCGGCCGGCAATGGTGCTCCTCGCAGCCTGAATTTGCCCTTGAATCGTCACCTGAAAATTCAAGA
GGACTTGAAGCATACTAGAAGTCTTGACGATTTGACCGCAGTGAAAATAACCTTTGACATGCCCAACAAG
GCTGCATTGGACACTTCGGAAAACGCTCAGCAGGCCACAGAAGCGGAAGCGGAGAAACCAAAAGATAAAT
CCGGACAGGCAGTAGGCAACCAGGGAACTGGAGCGGCCAACACTCTAGAGCAGTTAAAAATAGAACTGGA
GAACATTACTCATGCCCACGCGTTTGCCTCCGCTGTAGTGGCCTCGATTAACAACAGAGCTCCTCATCAA
GCTTCCCCAGCAATGTCCTCCCTAAAGGCCACTTCTGGACAACCACAGACACAAGAGATAACCAAGCCAA
ATAACGGAGCAGGCCCTTCAGTACCCTCAGTGGGTCAGAATACTCCCACTGCAGCCTTAACATCCGCCAG
GGGCTCAGGCTCCTCCGTCTACAACTCACGTCGCACATCCATCGACAACAGCGTGGGATCCGACATGCAC
CTGCACACTGCCACTAATCTTGAAGGGACAGTGAGCAACCCGGATCCGATCCCGACTGAGGCATCGGTTG
GAATTACCATTGCTACGGGTCATGAGAAGCAACTCTCCAAGCAGCCCAGTTTGGAAAAGCCTTCTGCCAC
TTCCATTTTAACGAACAACAGTGATCCTCCGCAAAGGAATCCCAGCAATGGATCAATTAACCAAAATTCA
ATAGCTGATTTGGAAAAGAAATTGGCAGCTTTGCGAAATACCGAAAACACAGAAGAGTCTGCAACAGCAA
CGTTGTCAGTGGTTCCTAAACAAGTTGAAGAGGTAGTCAATCCAAGCGCGCGTAAAATTTCGCGTTTTAG
TGTCAGTCGTGTGCAGGAGCAGAAAACTTCAACCGGAGTTGAGGAACCAGCTCAAGGTCAACTTAAGATC
GACCTCCAAGTCGCCGGCCCTGGAGGCCAGGTGCAGACCAACAACTCCGTTCAGAACGGCAGCGTGGTCA
ACACTCCAACCGAAGTCATCAGCTCTCCTATTCAAAATGTTCCGCTGGCCATTAACGGAATTCAGTTGAT
GTACCAACAGCCCCAGCAGATACACCAGTTGCCAGGTGGAACATCAACTACTACAAGTGGAGCAGGGACT
CAGTGCATTGTAGTGCCGCAAGTGGTCAATCAAAATGGCACCCACGTGCAACAGCCGTCTAACCTACAGC
CACAGCAGCAGAGCGTACATCCAAATATGACTCAACAGCCACAGCAGACGCCACTTAATGGGCACCCATC
TATGGTTAACACTCTTCAGCAGCAGCCACCACAACAATCCTTACCGATGCAGACGATTCAGTCGCAGCAG
CAGCAGCATAACCAAATGCCTATCATTTCGCAACAACAGCAGCAGCAGATCCTAATGCAGCAGCAACAGC
AACAGGGATCCCAGCAAGGATCACAGCAATTTAATTTGCCTGGCACACAACAGACTCATCCTCAGCACCA
GTTCATCCAGTCGCAGCCCAACCAACTTCACTCGCTTCCGCCCCAGGTAGTGAGCATGGCTCAGGGAAAT
CTGCCGCATCAGCTTCCACCCATGCAGACTATGGGAGCCCAACAGCAAATGATCTCGCAACAACAGCATC
AGTTGCAGATGCAGTCGCATATGCACCAACAAAACGTGCCCGGAATGTACAACCAGCAGACTGGAGCTCG
TGTGGCAGCACCCCAAAATTTCGCAGGTGCAGTTCCAAATCATTTGTTGCAGCAGTCCCCTTTGATGGCA
TCCCAGCAGCCAGCACAGCCCATGCAACACGTTATGCAACCGATTTTCAATGCAACGTCCGGTGAAGTTA
CCGAAGAGCCTGTCTCTTTAGCAGCTACGCATCCGCATCTGCTACCGAGCGATATTCAATCCGATATAAA
GCACAATTTAGACTCATTAGTGAACCAATTGTGCAATACGCGCTTGGGTACTAACCAGCACCAACGGCTG
TTGCTGTTGCGTCAGAGACAACTCATCGAAGAGGACGAGCTGCGTCTTAAACATTATGTGGAATACGAAA
AGTTCCAAAAGGCACTGCGCCAATCTATTAGCACAAACGTTCCAGCTAATGCAGCTTACTATTCTGCGGC
TGCCGCACAGCTTCCAACTAATTTGGCAGCCCCAGCAGCTCCGTCCTCATCGAATCCGACGTCCACTAGC
TCCGCAAACACATAAC
